Addgene plasmid #182221: AAV-hSyn-jGCaMP7b-XC
Purpose: Improved genetic encoded calcium sensor based on GCaMP7b.
Depositing lab: Xiaodong Liu. Depositing organization: Beihang University. Publication: Chronic Ca(2+) imaging of cortical neurons with long-term expression of GCaMP-X. Geng J, Tang Y, Yu Z, Gao Y, Li W, Lu Y, Wang B, Zhou H, Li P, Liu N, Wang P, Fan Y, Yang Y, Guo ZV, Liu X. Elife. 2022 Oct 5;11:e76691. doi: 10.7554/eLife.76691. PubMed 36196992.
Backbone
  Vector backbone: AAV2/DJ-hSyn
  Vector type: Mammalian Expression, AAV
Growth in bacteria
  Bacterial resistance: Ampicillin, 100 μg/mL
  Growth temperature: 37°C
  Growth strain: DH5alpha
  Copy number: Unknown
Gene/Insert
  Gene/Insert name: jGCaMP7b-XC
  Species: Synthetic
Terms and licenses: Academic/Nonprofit Terms; Industry Terms: Not Available to Industry
Depositor comments: Please visit https://www.biorxiv.org/content/10.1101/2022.01.09.475579v1 for bioRxiv preprint.
How to cite: AAV-hSyn-jGCaMP7b-XC was a gift from Xiaodong Liu (Addgene plasmid # 182221 ; http://n2t.net/addgene:182221 ; RRID:Addgene_182221)
