[The description below was written by a language model from this plasmid's Addgene catalogue record and pLannotate feature annotations shown in this document.]
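Description:
AAV-hSyn-jGCaMP7b-XC is an adeno-associated virus transfer plasmid (about 6.1 kb) for neuron-specific expression of a genetically encoded calcium indicator in mammalian cells. The backbone is recorded as AAV2/DJ-hSyn. It is propagated in E. coli through a high-copy ColE1/pUC-type origin with ampicillin selection from the β-lactamase gene and its own promoter. An f1 phage origin is also present, along with small remnants of pBR322 bom and rop sequences. The expression cassette lies between AAV2 inverted terminal repeats, which direct replication and packaging of the intervening DNA into AAV particles when helper functions are supplied. The automated annotation finds the downstream ITR intact, while the upstream one is detected only as two short fragments. This may reflect the difficulty of sequencing these repeats rather than a true deletion.

Within the cassette, the human synapsin I promoter drives the synthetic jGCaMP7b-XC open reading frame, followed by a WPRE to enhance transcript stability and expression and a human growth hormone polyadenylation signal. The annotation tool labels the main coding region as GCaMP6f, which presumably reflects close sequence similarity within the GCaMP family, since the catalogue names the sensor as a jGCaMP7b derivative. Immediately upstream of the sensor body are short matches to an mVenus fragment and to rat Gap43, indicating added N-terminal sequence. The record does not explain their role or define the "XC" suffix. The stated purpose is an improved calcium sensor based on GCaMP7b, and the associated publication concerns chronic calcium imaging of cortical neurons under long-term GCaMP-X expression.
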