Features (pLannotate 1.2.2; 18 found; start..end, strand, type, name):
     17..44      +  repeat_region  AAV2 ITR (fragment): inverted terminal repeat of adeno-associated virus serotype 2 inverted
     73..100     +  repeat_region  AAV2 ITR (fragment): inverted terminal repeat of adeno-associated virus serotype 2 inverted
    180..627     +  promoter       hSyn promoter: human synapsin I promoter; confers neuron-specific expression (Kügler et al., 2003)
    650..675     +  misc_feature   MCS (fragment): multiple cloning site
    684..704     +  CDS            VC155 (fragment): C-terminal fragment of mVenus for use in bimolecular fluorescence complementation (BiFC) (Kodama and Hu, 2010)
    711..782     +  CDS            Gap43 (fragment): NEUM_RAT - Experimental evidence at protein level: Swiss-Prot protein existence level 1. This protein is associated with nerve growth. It is a major component of the motile 'growth cones' that form the tips of elongating axons. Plays a role in axonal and dendritic filopodia induction (By similarity). From Rattus norvegicus (Rat).
    792..2141    +  CDS            GCaMP6f: improved fluorescent protein-based calcium sensor (Chen et al., 2013)
   2181..2205    +  misc_feature   MCS (fragment): pBluescript multiple cloning site
   2205..2793    +  misc_feature   WPRE: woodchuck hepatitis virus posttranscriptional regulatory element
   2825..3301    +  polyA_signal   hGH poly(A) signal: human growth hormone polyadenylation signal
   3341..3481    +  repeat_region  AAV2 ITR: inverted terminal repeat of adeno-associated virus serotype 2 inverted
   3486..3537    -  misc_feature   bom (fragment): basis of mobility region from pBR322
   3556..4011    +  rep_origin     f1 ori (sequence partly withheld): f1 bacteriophage origin of replication; arrow indicates direction of (+) strand synthesis
   4012..4061    -  misc_feature   bom (fragment): basis of mobility region from pBR322
   4163..4198    -  CDS            rop (fragment): Rop protein, which maintains plasmids at low copy number; rop
   4293..4397    +  promoter       AmpR promoter: bla
   4398..5258    +  CDS            AmpR: β-lactamase; bla; confers resistance to ampicillin, carbenicillin, and related antibiotics
   5429..6017    +  rep_origin     ori: high-copy-number ColE1/pMB1/pBR322/pUC origin of replication
>Addgene plasmid #182221 | AAV-hSyn-jGCaMP7b-XC | addgene full sequence | sequence record 376574 | Addgene NGS Result
CATGTCCTGCAGGCAGCTGCGCGCTCGCTCGCTCACTGAGGCCGCCCGGGCGTCGGGCGACCTTTGGTCG
CCCGGCCTCAGTGAGCGAGCGAGCGCGCAGAGAGGGAGTGGCCAACTCCATCACTAGGGGTTCCTGCGGC
CGCACGCGTGTGTCTAGACTGCAGAGGGCCCTGCGTATGAGTGCAAGTGGGTTTTAGGACCAGGATGAGG
CGGGGTGGGGGTGCCTACCTGACGACCGACCCCGACCCACTGGACAAGCACCCAACCCCCATTCCCCAAA
TTGCGCATCCCCTATCAGAGAGGGGGAGGGGAAACAGGATGCGGCGAGGCGCGTGCGCACTGCCAGCTTC
AGCACCGCGGACAGTGCCTTCGCCCCCGCCTGGCGGCGCGCGCCACCGCCGCCTCAGCACTGAAGGCGCG
CTGACGTCACTCGCCGGTCCCCCGCAAACTCCCCTTCCCGGCCACCTTGGTCGCGTCCGCGCCGCCGCCG
GCCCAGCCGGACCGCACCACGCGAGGCGCGAGATAGGGGGGCACGGGCGCGACCATCTGCGCTGCGGCGC
CGGCGACTCAGCGCTGCCTCAGTCTGCGGTGGGCAGCGGAGGAGTCGTGTCGTGCCTGAGAGCGCAGTCG
AGAAGGTACCGGATCCTCCGCTAGCGCTACCGGACTCAGATCTCGCCACCATGGGCATGGACGAGCTGTA
CAAGGGTACCGCTGCAACCAAAATTCAGGCTGCCTTCCGTGGACACATAACAAGGAAAAAGCTCAAAGAC
GAGAAGAAGGGTGCTGAATTCATGGGTTCTCATCATCATCATCATCATGGTATGGCTAGCATGACTGGTG
GACAGCAAATGGGTCGGGATCTGTACGACGATGACGATAAGGATCTCGCCACCATGGTCGACTCATCACG
TCGTAAGTGGAATAAGACAGGTCACGCAGTCAGAGCTATAGGTCGGCTGAGCTCACTCGAGAACGTCTAT
ATCAAGGCCGACAAGCAGAAGAACGGCATCAAGGCGAACTTCAAGATCCGCCACAACATCGAGGACGGCG
GCGTGCAGCTCGCCTACCACTACCAGCAGAACACCCCCATCGGCGACGGCCCCGTGCTGCTGCCCGACAA
CCACTACCTGAGCGTGCAGTCCAAACTTTCGAAAGACCCCAACGAGAAGCGCGATCACATGGTCCTGCTG
GAGTTCGTGACCGCCGCCGGGATCACTCTCGGCATGGACGAGCTGTACAAGGGCGGTACCGGAGGGAGCA
TGGTGAGCAAGGGCGAGGAGCTGTTCACCGGGGTGGTGCCCATCCTGGTCGAGCTGGACGGCGACGTAAA
CGGCCACAAGTTCAGCGTGTCCGGCGAGGGTGAGGGCGATGCCACCTACGGCAAGCTGACCCTGAAGTTC
ATCTGCACCACCGGCAAGCTGCCCGTGCCCTGGCCCACCCTCGTGACCACCCTGACCTACGGCGTGCAGT
GCTTCAGCCGCTACCCCGACCACATGAAGCAGCACGACTTCTTCAAGTCCGCCATGCCCGAAGGCTACAT
CCAGGAGCGCACCATCTTCTTCAAGGACGACGGCAACTACAAGACCCGCGCCGAGGTGAAGTTCGAGGGC
GACACCCTGGTGAACCGCATCGAGCTTAAGGGCATCGACTTCAAGGAGGACGGCAACATCCTGGGGCACA
AGCTGGAGTACAACCCACCTGACCAACTGACTGAAGAGCAGATCGCAGAATTTAAAGAGCTTTTCTCCCT
ATTTGACAAGGACGGGGATGGGACAATAACAACCAAGGAGCTGGGGACGGTGATGCGGTCTCTGGGGCAG
AACCCCACAGAAGCAGAGCTGCAGGACATGATCAATGAAGTAGATGCCGACGGTGACGGCACAATCGACT
TCCCTGAGTTCCTGACAATGTACGCAAGAAAAATGAAATACAGGGACACGGAAGAAGAAATTAGAGAAGC
GTTCGGTGTGTTTGATAAGGATGGCAATGGCTACATCAGTGCAGCAGAGCTTCGCCACGTGATGACAAAC
CTTGGAGAGAAGTTAACAGATGAAGAGGTTGATGAAATGATCAGGGAAGCAGACATCGATGGGGATGGTC
AGGTAAACTACGAAGAGTTTGTACAAATGATGACAGCGAAGCTTGCTCTTAAGTTGGCTGGACTTGATAT
TGGTTCTTAAGAATTCGATATCAAGCTTATCGATAATCAACCTCTGGATTACAAAATTTGTGAAAGATTG
ACTGGTATTCTTAACTATGTTGCTCCTTTTACGCTATGTGGATACGCTGCTTTAATGCCTTTGTATCATG
CTATTGCTTCCCGTATGGCTTTCATTTTCTCCTCCTTGTATAAATCCTGGTTGCTGTCTCTTTATGAGGA
GTTGTGGCCCGTTGTCAGGCAACGTGGCGTGGTGTGCACTGTGTTTGCTGACGCAACCCCCACTGGTTGG
GGCATTGCCACCACCTGTCAGCTCCTTTCCGGGACTTTCGCTTTCCCCCTCCCTATTGCCACGGCGGAAC
TCATCGCCGCCTGCCTTGCCCGCTGCTGGACAGGGGCTCGGCTGTTGGGCACTGACAATTCCGTGGTGTT
GTCGGGGAAATCATCGTCCTTTCCTTGGCTGCTCGCCTATGTTGCCACCTGGATTCTGCGCGGGACGTCC
TTCTGCTACGTCCCTTCGGCCCTCAATCCAGCGGACCTTCCTTCCCGCGGCCTGCTGCCGGCTCTGCGGC
CTCTTCCGCGTCTTCGCCTTCGCCCTCAGACGAGTCGGATCTCCCTTTGGGCCGCCTCCCCGCATCGATA
CCGAGCGCTGCTCGAGAGATCTACGGGTGGCATCCCTGTGACCCCTCCCCAGTGCCTCTCCTGGCCCTGG
AAGTTGCCACTCCAGTGCCCACCAGCCTTGTCCTAATAAAATTAAGTTGCATCATTTTGTCTGACTAGGT
GTCCTTCTATAATATTATGGGGTGGAGGGGGGTGGTATGGAGCAAGGGGCAAGTTGGGAAGACAACCTGT
AGGGCCTGCGGGGTCTATTGGGAACCAAGCTGGAGTGCAGTGGCACAATCTTGGCTCACTGCAATCTCCG
CCTCCTGGGTTCAAGCGATTCTCCTGCCTCAGCCTCCCGAGTTGTTGGGATTCCAGGCATGCATGACCAG
GCTCAGCTAATTTTTGTTTTTTTGGTAGAGACGGGGTTTCACCATATTGGCCAGGCTGGTCTCCAACTCC
TAATCTCAGGTGATCTACCCACCTTGGCCTCCCAAATTGCTGGGATTACAGGCGTGAACCACTGCTCCCT
TCCCTGTCCTTCTGATTTTGTAGGTAACCACGTGCGGACCGAGCGGCCGCAGGAACCCCTAGTGATGGAG
TTGGCCACTCCCTCTCTGCGCGCTCGCTCGCTCACTGAGGCCGGGCGACCAAAGGTCGCCCGACGCCCGG
GCTTTGCCCGGGCGGCCTCAGTGAGCGAGCGAGCGCGCAGCTGCCTGCAGGGGCGCCTGATGCGGTATTT
TCTCCTTACGCATCTGTGCGGTATTTCACACCGCATA
[95 nt withheld, positions 3538-3632]
T
[46 nt withheld, positions 3634-3679]
C
[141 nt withheld, positions 3681-3821]
CCTTTGACGTTGGAGTCCACGTTCTTT
[37 nt withheld, positions 3849-3885]
ACTCTATCTCGGGCTATTCTTTTGATTTATAAGGGATTTTGCCGATTTCGGTCTATTGGTTAAAAAATGA
GCTGATTTAACAAAAATTTAACGCGAATTTTAACAAAATATTAACGTTTACAATTTTATGGTGCACTCTC
AGTACAATCTGCTCTGATGCCGCATAGTTAAGCCAGCCCCGACACCCGCCAACACCCGCTGACGCGCCCT
GACGGGCTTGTCTGCTCCCGGCATCCGCTTACAGACAAGCTGTGACCGTCTCCGGGAGCTGCATGTGTCA
GAGGTTTTCACCGTCATCACCGAAACGCGCGAGACGAAAGGGCCTCGTGATACGCCTATTTTTATAGGTT
AATGTCATGATAATAATGGTTTCTTAGACGTCAGGTGGCACTTTTCGGGGAAATGTGCGCGGAACCCCTA
TTTGTTTATTTTTCTAAATACATTCAAATATGTATCCGCTCATGAGACAATAACCCTGATAAATGCTTCA
ATAATATTGAAAAAGGAAGAGTATGAGTATTCAACATTTCCGTGTCGCCCTTATTCCCTTTTTTGCGGCA
TTTTGCCTTCCTGTTTTTGCTCACCCAGAAACGCTGGTGAAAGTAAAAGATGCTGAAGATCAGTTGGGTG
CACGAGTGGGTTACATCGAACTGGATCTCAACAGCGGTAAGATCCTTGAGAGTTTTCGCCCCGAAGAACG
TTTTCCAATGATGAGCACTTTTAAAGTTCTGCTATGTGGCGCGGTATTATCCCGTATTGACGCCGGGCAA
GAGCAACTCGGTCGCCGCATACACTATTCTCAGAATGACTTGGTTGAGTACTCACCAGTCACAGAAAAGC
ATCTTACGGATGGCATGACAGTAAGAGAATTATGCAGTGCTGCCATAACCATGAGTGATAACACTGCGGC
CAACTTACTTCTGACAACGATCGGAGGACCGAAGGAGCTAACCGCTTTTTTGCACAACATGGGGGATCAT
GTAACTCGCCTTGATCGTTGGGAACCGGAGCTGAATGAAGCCATACCAAACGACGAGCGTGACACCACGA
TGCCTGTAGCAATGGCAACAACGTTGCGCAAACTATTAACTGGCGAACTACTTACTCTAGCTTCCCGGCA
ACAATTAATAGACTGGATGGAGGCGGATAAAGTTGCAGGACCACTTCTGCGCTCGGCCCTTCCGGCTGGC
TGGTTTATTGCTGATAAATCTGGAGCCGGTGAGCGTGGGTCTCGCGGTATCATTGCAGCACTGGGGCCAG
ATGGTAAGCCCTCCCGTATCGTAGTTATCTACACGACGGGGAGTCAGGCAACTATGGATGAACGAAATAG
ACAGATCGCTGAGATAGGTGCCTCACTGATTAAGCATTGGTAACTGTCAGACCAAGTTTACTCATATATA
CTTTAGATTGATTTAAAACTTCATTTTTAATTTAAAAGGATCTAGGTGAAGATCCTTTTTGATAATCTCA
TGACCAAAATCCCTTAACGTGAGTTTTCGTTCCACTGAGCGTCAGACCCCGTAGAAAAGATCAAAGGATC
TTCTTGAGATCCTTTTTTTCTGCGCGTAATCTGCTGCTTGCAAACAAAAAAACCACCGCTACCAGCGGTG
GTTTGTTTGCCGGATCAAGAGCTACCAACTCTTTTTCCGAAGGTAACTGGCTTCAGCAGAGCGCAGATAC
CAAATACTGTTCTTCTAGTGTAGCCGTAGTTAGGCCACCACTTCAAGAACTCTGTAGCACCGCCTACATA
CCTCGCTCTGCTAATCCTGTTACCAGTGGCTGCTGCCAGTGGCGATAAGTCGTGTCTTACCGGGTTGGAC
TCAAGACGATAGTTACCGGATAAGGCGCAGCGGTCGGGCTGAACGGGGGGTTCGTGCACACAGCCCAGCT
TGGAGCGAACGACCTACACCGAACTGAGATACCTACAGCGTGAGCTATGAGAAAGCGCCACGCTTCCCGA
AGGGAGAAAGGCGGACAGGTATCCGGTAAGCGGCAGGGTCGGAACAGGAGAGCGCACGAGGGAGCTTCCA
GGGGGAAACGCCTGGTATCTTTATAGTCCTGTCGGGTTTCGCCACCTCTGACTTGAGCGTCGATTTTTGT
GATGCTCGTCAGGGGGGCGGAGCCTATGGAAAAACGCCAGCAACGCGGCCTTTTTACGGTTCCTGGCCTT
TTGCTGGCCTTTTGCTCA
